>Addgene plasmid #185487 | pCMV-T7-NLS(SV40)-anCas(FCA)-BPNLS(SV40)-P2A-EGFP (LTH1380) | addgene full sequence | sequence record 362677 | Addgene NGS Result
TCCTTTTTCAATATTATTGAAGCATTTATCAGGGTTATTGTCTCATGAGCGGATACATATTTGAATGTAT
TTAGAAAAATAAACAAATAGGGGTTCCGCGCACATTTCCCCGAAAAGTGCCACCTGACGTCGACGGATCG
GGAGATCTCCCGATCCCCTATGGTGCACTCTCAGTACAATCTGCTCTGATGCCGCATAGTTAAGCCAGTA
TCTGCTCCCTGCTTGTGTGTTGGAGGTCGCTGAGTAGTGCGCGAGCAAAATTTAAGCTACAACAAGGCAA
GGCTTGACCGACAATTGCATGAAGAATCTGCTTAGGGTTAGGCGTTTTGCGCTGCTTCGCGATGTACGGG
CCAGATATACGCGTTGACATTGATTATTGACTAGTTATTAATAGTAATCAATTACGGGGTCATTAGTTCA
TAGCCCATATATGGAGTTCCGCGTTACATAACTTACGGTAAATGGCCCGCCTGGCTGACCGCCCAACGAC
CCCCGCCCATTGACGTCAATAATGACGTATGTTCCCATAGTAACGCCAATAGGGACTTTCCATTGACGTC
AATGGGTGGAGTATTTACGGTAAACTGCCCACTTGGCAGTACATCAAGTGTATCATATGCCAAGTACGCC
CCCTATTGACGTCAATGACGGTAAATGGCCCGCCTGGCATTATGCCCAGTACATGACCTTATGGGACTTT
CCTACTTGGCAGTACATCTACGTATTAGTCATCGCTATTACCATGGTGATGCGGTTTTGGCAGTACATCA
ATGGGCGTGGATAGCGGTTTGACTCACGGGGATTTCCAAGTCTCCACCCCATTGACGTCAATGGGAGTTT
GTTTTGGCACCAAAATCAACGGGACTTTCCAAAATGTCGTAACAACTCCGCCCCATTGACGCAAATGGGC
GGTAGGCGTGTACGGTGGGAGGTCTATATAAGCAGAGCTCTCTGGCTAACTAGAGAACCCACTGCTTACT
GGCTTATCGAAATTAATACGACTCACTATAGGGAGACCCAAGCTGGCTAGCATGCCCAAGAAAAAGCGGA
AGGTGCCCAAGATGAAGAAGGACTACAGCATCGGCCTGGACATCGGCACCAATTCTGTTGGCTGGGCCGT
GACCGACGACAACTACAACCTCGTGCGGAAGAAAATGAAGGTGCTGGGCAACACCGACAAGAAGTCCATC
GGAAAGGCCCTGTGGGGCGTCAGACTGTTTGATGCCGCTGAGACAGCCGAGGAACGGCGGATGCACAGAA
CCACCAGAAGGCGGTACACCCGGCGGAGACAGAGAATCGATCTGCTGCAAGAGATCTTCCAAGAGGAAAT
CAGCAAGGTCGACCCCAGCTTCTTTATCCGGCTGAACGAGAGCAGACTGCACCCCGAGGACAAGACCGAC
GATAGACACCCTCTGTTCGGCGACAACGAGACAGACAAGGACTACCACAAGCAGTACCCCACCATCTACC
ACCTGAGAAAGCACCTGATGGAAAGCGACGAGAAGCACGACATCCGGCTGGTGTATCTGGCCCTGCACCA
CATCATCAAGTACCGGGGCCACTTCCTGATCGAGGGCGACCTGAATAGCGAGAACACCGACGTGGAAGAA
CTGTTCAAGCAGCTGGTCCAGGTGTTCAACGACACCTTCGAGGAAGAACACCTGAGCGAGGAAGCCATCG
ACATCGAGGAAATCCTGACGGATAAGAAGTCCCGGTCCACCAGAGCCAAAGAGGTGGTCAAGCTGTTCGG
CAGCGAGAAGAAGCAGGCCTGTATCAGCGCCCTGATCAAGCTGATCGTGGGCCTGAAGGGCAACCTGAAG
AAGGTGTTCGGGGACGCCGAGGACACCAGCATCCACTTCAGCAAGGACAACTACGAAGAGGACCTGGAAG
CCATTCGGGACATCATCCCCGACGAGTACGCCGATCTGTTCGAGGCCATCAAAGCCCTGTACGACGCCAT
CGTGCTGTCTGGCATTCTCGGCGGCAGCACCTCTAACACCAAGGCCAAAGTGTCCGCCAGCATGATCGCC
AGATACGAGCAGCACCAGAAAGACCTGAAGCAGCTGAAACAGTTCGTGAAAGAGCATCTGCCCGAGAAGT
ACAACGAGATCTTCAGCGACAACACCAAGAACGGCTACAGCGCCTACATCGAAGGCGGCACCAGCCAAGA
GGACTTCTACAAGTATCTGAAGAAGATCCTGAAAGAGCTGGAAGAGGCCGAGTACCTGCTGGAAGAAATC
GAGAACGAGAACTTCCTGCCTAAGCAGCGGACCTCCGACAACGGCGTGATCCCTTATCAGATCCACCTCG
AGGAACTGCGGGCCATCCTGAAGAACCAGGGCAAGTACTACCCATTCCTCAAAGAGAACGCCGAGAAGAT
CGAGTCTATCCTGACCTTCAGAATCCCCTACTACGTGGGACCACTGGCCAGAGGCAATGGCAGATTCGCC
TGGATGATCAGAAAGAAGGACGGCAAGATCACCCCTTGGAACTTCGACGAGGTGGTGGACAAAGAGAAGT
CCGCCGAGGAATTCATCGAGCGGATGACCAACAACTGCACCTACCTGCCTGGCGAGAACGTGCTGCCAAA
GAACAGCCTGCTGTACGAGAAGTTCACCGTGCTGAATGAGCTGAACAACGTGCGGCTGACCACCGATAAG
GGCAAGACCAGAAGATTCAGCGCCGAGCAGAAGCAAGAGATTTTCGACGACCTGTTCCGGAAGAACCGGA
AAGTGACCAAGAAGAAGCTCGAGGACTACCTGAAGCGCGAGTACGAAGAGTTCGACTCCGCCGACATCTC
CGGCATCGATGGCGAGTTTAAGAGCAGCCTGGGCAGCTACCACGACTTCTGCAAGATCGTGGTCAAGGGC
AACAGCCTGGACGAGGAAGATTACAAGGATATCATCGAAGAGATCATTAAGTGGCTGACCGTGTTCGAGG
ACCGGAAGATGCTGCGGAGAAGGCTGGAAAAGTACTCCGAGATCCTGACCGAGGAACAGATCAAGAAGAT
CTGCAAGCGGCACTACACCGGCTGGGGCAGACTGTCTAGAAAGCTGCTGACCGGCATCCGGGACAAAGAA
ACCGGCAAGAGCATCATCGACGTGCTGCGGGAAACCGACAGCAGCAACCGGAACTTCATGCAGCTGCTGA
GCGACGAGGACCTGAGCTTCAAAGAAGAGATCGAGCAGGCCAACGCCGAGGCCGAAGGCGAAAATCTGCA
CGAGATCGTCGAGGATCTGCCTGGCTCTCCCGCCATCAAGAGAGGAATTCTGCAGGCCCTGAAGATTGTG
GATGAGATCGTGAAAGTGATGGGGCACGAGCCCAAGAACATCTTCGTGGAAATGGCCCGCGAGAACCAGA
AAACCGGCAGAGGCAGACGCTCCACCAAGAAAAGACTGAAGCGCCTGCAAGAGGCCCTCAAGAACCTGGG
CTCCAACCTGCTCAAAGAGCTGCCCCGGGACGATAACGAGCTGCGGAACGATAGACTGTTCCTGTACTAC
ACCCAGATGGGCAAGTGCATGTACACCGGCGAGCCCATCGATCTGGACGACCTGAGCAACTACGACATCG
ATCACATCATTCCCCAGAGCTTCATCAAGGACGACTCCCTGGACAACCGGGTGCTCGTGTCCAGAGAGGA
AAACGCCCGCAAGACCGATAACTTCCCATCTCCTGAGATCCGGCGGAAGATGAAGTCCTTCTGGCAAATG
CTGCTGAAGGCCGGACTGATCTCTAAGAAGAAGTTTGACAGACTGACCAGAGCCGACAGAGGCGACTTCA
CCGATGATGAGCTGGCCGGCTTTATTGCCCGGCAGCTGGTGGAAACCCGGCAGATCACAAAACACGTGGC
CACACTGCTGAAGCAGAGATACCCCACCGAGAAGGATGAGGAAGATAAGACCATCCGGAACGCCAAGATT
GTGTCCGTGAAGGCCAATCTGGTGTCCGAGTTCAGACAGGACTTCGGCCTGTACAAGTGCCGGGAAGTGA
ACGACTACCATCACGCCCACGACGCCTACCTGAATGCCGTTGTGGGAAACGCCCTGCTGAAGAAGTACCC
TCAGCTGGCCGCCGAGTTTATCAAGGGCGACTACAGAAAGAACAACGCCCGGGAAGAGAACAAGGCCAAT
GCCAAGATGCACTTTTACAGCAACATCATGAACAGCTTCACCTCCGACGTGAAGATCGCCGACGAGACAG
GCGAGATCGTGTGGGACAAAGAGAAAGATATCGCCACCGTGCGGAAAGTCATGAACTACCACCAGGTGCT
GATCACCCGCAAGGTGGAAGAGGAAAAAGGCGGCTTCTTCGACCAGACCATCCTGAGCAAGGGCAATAGC
AAGAAGCTGATCCCGCTGAAGAAAAATCTGGACCCTGAGAAGTACGGCGGCTACAACTCTCCTACCGTGG
CCTACTCTGTGCTGGTCGAGTACGATATCGAGAAGGGCAAAAAGAAAAAACTCAAGACCGTTAAGCAGCT
CGTGGGCATCCCCATCAGAGAGAGAGCCAAGCTGGAAAAAAACCCCATCAAGTATCTCGAGAAAAAGGGC
TATCAGAACCCTAAGGTGGACCTGCTGATCAAGATCCCCAAGAACTCCCTGTTCGAGCTGGACGGCGGCA
GGCGAAGAATACTGGCCGCTGCAAAAGAGCTGAAAAACGCCAATCAGCTGGTGCTCCCCGCCGAAGAGTA
TACCCTGCTGGATAAGGTGGCCAAAATCATTAAGAAGAACAACAGCGAGAGCATCGAGTACGTCGAGGAA
CACCTGTCTGAGTTCGATGAGCTGCTGGAAAGCCTGATCGACTACAGCCCTAAGCTGGCTCTGCAGGACA
AGAATCTGGAAAAGATCAAAGAGGCCTTCGAACAGCTGAACCTGGCCGATAAGAAAGAAGTGGCCAAAGA
GATTATCAACCTGCTGCACTGCACCGCCACCACCGCTAATGCCGCTCTGAAGTTTCTCGGAGGCTCCAAG
AACAGAATGCGCTACACCTCCATCAAAGAACTGCTGAACGCCAGCCTGATCCACCAGTCTATCACCGGCC
TGTATGAGACACGGATCGACCTGGGAAAGCTGGGCGAAGATCACTCTGGCGGCTCAAAAAGAACCGCCGA
CGGCAGCGAATTCGAGCCCAAGAAGAAGAGGAAAGTCGGAGGCGGTGGAAGCGGCGCAACAAACTTCTCT
CTGCTGAAACAAGCCGGAGATGTCGAAGAGAATCCTGGACCGATGGTGAGCAAGGGCGAGGAGCTGTTCA
CCGGGGTGGTGCCCATCCTGGTCGAGCTGGACGGCGACGTAAACGGCCACAAGTTCAGCGTGTCCGGCGA
GGGCGAGGGCGATGCCACCTACGGCAAGCTGACCCTGAAGTTCATCTGCACCACCGGCAAGCTGCCCGTG
CCCTGGCCCACCCTCGTGACCACCCTGACCTACGGCGTGCAGTGCTTCAGCCGCTACCCCGACCACATGA
AGCAGCACGACTTCTTCAAGTCCGCCATGCCCGAAGGCTACGTCCAGGAGCGCACCATCTTCTTCAAGGA
CGACGGCAACTACAAGACCCGCGCCGAGGTGAAGTTCGAGGGCGACACCCTGGTGAACCGCATCGAGCTG
AAGGGCATCGACTTCAAGGAGGACGGCAACATCCTGGGGCACAAGCTGGAGTACAACTACAACAGCCACA
ACGTCTATATCATGGCCGACAAGCAGAAGAACGGCATCAAGGTGAACTTCAAGATCCGCCACAACATCGA
GGACGGCAGCGTGCAGCTCGCCGACCACTACCAGCAGAACACCCCCATCGGCGACGGCCCCGTGCTGCTG
CCCGACAACCACTACCTGAGCACCCAGTCCGCCCTGAGCAAAGACCCCAACGAGAAGCGCGATCACATGG
TCCTGCTGGAGTTCGTGACCGCCGCCGGGATCACTCTCGGCATGGACGAGCTGTACAAGTGACATCATCA
TCACCACGCCTCTGGAACAGGCGGACCTAAAAAGAAGAGGAAGGTTTAAGGTACCGAGCTCGGATCCACT
AGTCCAGTGTGGTGGAATTCTGCAGATATCCAGCACAGTGGCGGCCGCTCGAGTCTAGAGGGCCCGTTTA
AACCCGCTGATCAGCCTCGACTGTGCCTTCTAGTTGCCAGCCATCTGTTGTTTGCCCCTCCCCCGTGCCT
TCCTTGACCCTGGAAGGTGCCACTCCCACTGTCCTTTCCTAATAAAATGAGGAAATTGCATCGCATTGTC
TGAGTAGGTGTCATTCTATTCTGGGGGGTGGGGTGGGGCAGGACAGCAAGGGGGAGGATTGGGAAGACAA
TAGCAGGCATGCTGGGGATGCGGTGGGCTCTATGGCTTCTGAGGCGGAAAGAACCAGCTGGGGCTCTAGG
GGGTATCCCC
[124 nt withheld, positions 6381-6504]
C
[91 nt withheld, positions 6506-6596]
A
[49 nt withheld, positions 6598-6646]
CCTTTGACGTTGGAGTCCACGTTCTTT
[37 nt withheld, positions 6674-6710]
ACCCTATCTCGGTCTATTCTTTTGATTTATAAGGGATTTTGCCGATTTCGGCCTATTGGTTAAAAAATGA
GCTGATTTAACAAAAATTTAACGCGAATTAATTCTGTGGAATGTGTGTCAGTTAGGGTGTGGAAAGTCCC
CAGGCTCCCCAGCAGGCAGAAGTATGCAAAGCATGCATCTCAATTAGTCAGCAACCAGGTGTGGAAAGTC
CCCAGGCTCCCCAGCAGGCAGAAGTATGCAAAGCATGCATCTCAATTAGTCAGCAACCATAGTCCCGCCC
CTAACTCCGCCCATCCCGCCCCTAACTCCGCCCAGTTCCGCCCATTCTCCGCCCCATGGCTGACTAATTT
TTTTTATTTATGCAGAGGCCGAGGCCGCCTCTGCCTCTGAGCTATTCCAGAAGTAGTGAGGAGGCTTTTT
TGGAGGCCTAGGCTTTTGCAAAAAGCTCCCGGGAGCTTGTATATCCATTTTCGGATCTGATCAAGAGACA
GGATGAGGATCGTTTCGCATGATTGAACAAGATGGATTGCACGCAGGTTCTCCGGCCGCTTGGGTGGAGA
GGCTATTCGGCTATGACTGGGCACAACAGACAATCGGCTGCTCTGATGCCGCCGTGTTCCGGCTGTCAGC
GCAGGGGCGCCCGGTTCTTTTTGTCAAGACCGACCTGTCCGGTGCCCTGAATGAACTGCAGGACGAGGCA
GCGCGGCTATCGTGGCTGGCCACGACGGGCGTTCCTTGCGCAGCTGTGCTCGACGTTGTCACTGAAGCGG
GAAGGGACTGGCTGCTATTGGGCGAAGTGCCGGGGCAGGATCTCCTGTCATCTCACCTTGCTCCTGCCGA
GAAAGTATCCATCATGGCTGATGCAATGCGGCGGCTGCATACGCTTGATCCGGCTACCTGCCCATTCGAC
CACCAAGCGAAACATCGCATCGAGCGAGCACGTACTCGGATGGAAGCCGGTCTTGTCGATCAGGATGATC
TGGACGAAGAGCATCAGGGGCTCGCGCCAGCCGAACTGTTCGCCAGGCTCAAGGCGCGCATGCCCGACGG
CGAGGATCTCGTCGTGACCCATGGCGATGCCTGCTTGCCGAATATCATGGTGGAAAATGGCCGCTTTTCT
GGATTCATCGACTGTGGCCGGCTGGGTGTGGCGGACCGCTATCAGGACATAGCGTTGGCTACCCGTGATA
TTGCTGAAGAGCTTGGCGGCGAATGGGCTGACCGCTTCCTCGTGCTTTACGGTATCGCCGCTCCCGATTC
GCAGCGCATCGCCTTCTATCGCCTTCTTGACGAGTTCTTCTGAGCGGGACTCTGGGGTTCGAAATGACCG
ACCAAGCGACGCCCAACCTGCCATCACGAGATTTCGATTCCACCGCCGCCTTCTATGAAAGGTTGGGCTT
CGGAATCGTTTTCCGGGACGCCGGCTGGATGATCCTCCAGCGCGGGGATCTCATGCTGGAGTTCTTCGCC
CACCCCAACTTGTTTATTGCAGCTTATAATGGTTACAAATAAAGCAATAGCATCACAAATTTCACAAATA
AAGCATTTTTTTCACTGCATTCTAGTTGTGGTTTGTCCAAACTCATCAATGTATCTTATCATGTCTGTAT
ACCGTCGACCTCTAGCTAGAGCTTGGCGTAATCATGGTCATAGCTGTTTCCTGTGTGAAATTGTTATCCG
CTCACAATTCCACACAACATACGAGCCGGAAGCATAAAGTGTAAAGCCTGGGGTGCCTAATGAGTGAGCT
AACTCACATTAATTGCGTTGCGCTCACTGCCCGCTTTCCAGTCGGGAAACCTGTCGTGCCAGCTGCATTA
ATGAATCGGCCAACGCGCGGGGAGAGGCGGTTTGCGTATTGGGCGCTCTTCCGCTTCCTCGCTCACTGAC
TCGCTGCGCTCGGTCGTTCGGCTGCGGCGAGCGGTATCAGCTCACTCAAAGGCGGTAATACGGTTATCCA
CAGAATCAGGGGATAACGCAGGAAAGAACATGTGAGCAAAAGGCCAGCAAAAGGCCAGGAACCGTAAAAA
GGCCGCGTTGCTGGCGTTTTTCCATAGGCTCCGCCCCCCTGACGAGCATCACAAAAATCGACGCTCAAGT
CAGAGGTGGCGAAACCCGACAGGACTATAAAGATACCAGGCGTTTCCCCCTGGAAGCTCCCTCGTGCGCT
CTCCTGTTCCGACCCTGCCGCTTACCGGATACCTGTCCGCCTTTCTCCCTTCGGGAAGCGTGGCGCTTTC
TCATAGCTCACGCTGTAGGTATCTCAGTTCGGTGTAGGTCGTTCGCTCCAAGCTGGGCTGTGTGCACGAA
CCCCCCGTTCAGCCCGACCGCTGCGCCTTATCCGGTAACTATCGTCTTGAGTCCAACCCGGTAAGACACG
ACTTATCGCCACTGGCAGCAGCCACTGGTAACAGGATTAGCAGAGCGAGGTATGTAGGCGGTGCTACAGA
GTTCTTGAAGTGGTGGCCTAACTACGGCTACACTAGAAGAACAGTATTTGGTATCTGCGCTCTGCTGAAG
CCAGTTACCTTCGGAAAAAGAGTTGGTAGCTCTTGATCCGGCAAACAAACCACCGCTGGTAGCGGTGGTT
TTTTTGTTTGCAAGCAGCAGATTACGCGCAGAAAAAAAGGATCTCAAGAAGATCCTTTGATCTTTTCTAC
GGGGTCTGACGCTCAGTGGAACGAAAACTCACGTTAAGGGATTTTGGTCATGAGATTATCAAAAAGGATC
TTCACCTAGATCCTTTTAAATTAAAAATGAAGTTTTAAATCAATCTAAAGTATATATGAGTAAACTTGGT
CTGACAGTTACCAATGCTTAATCAGTGAGGCACCTATCTCAGCGATCTGTCTATTTCGTTCATCCATAGT
TGCCTGACTCCCCGTCGTGTAGATAACTACGATACGGGAGGGCTTACCATCTGGCCCCAGTGCTGCAATG
ATACCGCGAGACCCACGCTCACCGGCTCCAGATTTATCAGCAATAAACCAGCCAGCCGGAAGGGCCGAGC
GCAGAAGTGGTCCTGCAACTTTATCCGCCTCCATCCAGTCTATTAATTGTTGCCGGGAAGCTAGAGTAAG
TAGTTCGCCAGTTAATAGTTTGCGCAACGTTGTTGCCATTGCTACAGGCATCGTGGTGTCACGCTCGTCG
TTTGGTATGGCTTCATTCAGCTCCGGTTCCCAACGATCAAGGCGAGTTACATGATCCCCCATGTTGTGCA
AAAAAGCGGTTAGCTCCTTCGGTCCTCCGATCGTTGTCAGAAGTAAGTTGGCCGCAGTGTTATCACTCAT
GGTTATGGCAGCACTGCATAATTCTCTTACTGTCATGCCATCCGTAAGATGCTTTTCTGTGACTGGTGAG
TACTCAACCAAGTCATTCTGAGAATAGTGTATGCGGCGACCGAGTTGCTCTTGCCCGGCGTCAATACGGG
ATAATACCGCGCCACATAGCAGAACTTTAAAAGTGCTCATCATTGGAAAACGTTCTTCGGGGCGAAAACT
CTCAAGGATCTTACCGCTGTTGAGATCCAGTTCGATGTAACCCACTCGTGCACCCAACTGATCTTCAGCA
TCTTTTACTTTCACCAGCGTTTCTGGGTGAGCAAAAACAGGAAGGCAAAATGCCGCAAAAAAGGGAATAA
GGGCGACACGGAAATGTTGAATACTCATACTCT
Features (pLannotate 1.2.2; 21 found; start..end, strand, type, name):
    159..211     -  misc_feature   bom (fragment): basis of mobility region from pBR322
    366..745     +  enhancer       CMV enhancer: human cytomegalovirus immediate early enhancer
    746..949     +  promoter       CMV promoter: human cytomegalovirus (CMV) immediate early promoter
    945..978     +  LTR            5' LTR (truncated) (fragment): truncated 5' long terminal repeat (LTR) from HIV-1
    994..1012    +  promoter       T7 promoter: promoter for bacteriophage T7 RNA polymerase
   1062..5081    +  CDS            cas9: CAS9_STRMU - Also known as csn1. Experimental evidence at protein level: Swiss-Prot protein existence level 1. CRISPR (clustered regularly interspaced short palindromic repeat) is an adaptive immune system that provides protection against mobile genetic elements (viruses, transposable elements and conjugative plasmids). CRISPR clusters contain spacers, sequences complementary to antecedent mobile elements, and target invading nucleic acids. CRISPR clusters are transcribed and processed into CRISPR RNA (crRNA). In type II CRISPR systems correct processing of pre-crRNA requires a trans- encoded
   5223..5939    +  CDS            EGFP: EGFP is a basic (constitutively fluorescent) green fluorescent protein published in 1996, derived from Aequorea victoria. It is reported to be a rapidly-maturing weak dimer with moderate acid sensitivity.
   6111..6335    +  polyA_signal   bGH poly(A) signal: bovine growth hormone polyadenylation signal
   6339..6360    +  promoter       SV40 promoter (fragment): SV40 enhancer and early promoter
   6381..6809    +  rep_origin     f1 ori (sequence partly withheld): f1 bacteriophage origin of replication; arrow indicates direction of (+) strand synthesis
   6823..7152    +  promoter       SV40 promoter: SV40 enhancer and early promoter
   7219..8010    +  CDS            neo: KKA2_KLEPN - Also known as kan, nptII. Experimental evidence at protein level: Swiss-Prot protein existence level 1. Resistance to kanamycin, neomycin, paromomycin, ribostamycin, butirosin and gentamicin B. From Klebsiella pneumoniae.
   8034..8192    +  CDS            ble (fragment): BLE_KLEPN - Experimental evidence at protein level: Swiss-Prot protein existence level 1. Binding protein with a strong affinity to the bleomycin family of antibiotics. Binds to CL990; an antimitotic-antibiotic compound. From Klebsiella pneumoniae.
   8187..8308    +  polyA_signal   SV40 poly(A) signal: SV40 polyadenylation signal
   8381..8397    -  protein_bind   lac operator: The lac repressor binds to the lac operator to inhibit transcription in E. coli. This inhibition can be relieved by adding lactose or isopropyl-β-D-thiogalactopyranoside (IPTG). lac repressor encoded by lacI
   8405..8435    -  promoter       lac promoter: promoter for the E. coli lac operon
   8450..8471    -  protein_bind   CAP binding site: CAP binding activates transcription in the presence of cAMP. E. coli catabolite activator protein
   8484..8576    -  CDS            lacI (fragment): lac repressor; lacI; The lac repressor binds to the lac operator to inhibit transcription in E. coli. This inhibition can be relieved by adding lactose or isopropyl-β-D-thiogalactopyranoside (IPTG).
   8759..9347    -  rep_origin     ori: high-copy-number ColE1/pMB1/pBR322/pUC origin of replication
   9518..10378   -  CDS            AmpR: β-lactamase; bla; confers resistance to ampicillin, carbenicillin, and related antibiotics
  10379..100     -  promoter       AmpR promoter (across the origin): bla
