[The description below was written by a language model from this plasmid's Addgene catalogue record and pLannotate feature annotations shown in this document.]
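Description:
pCMV-T7-NLS(SV40)-anCas(FCA)-BPNLS(SV40)-P2A-EGFP (LTH1380) is a roughly 10.4 kb mammalian expression plasmid built on the pcDNA3.1(+) backbone. It carries a synthetic, human codon-usage open reading frame for anCas(FCA), an ancestral Cas endonuclease from a study that inferred and resurrected ancient CRISPR-associated nucleases. In bacteria it replicates at high copy from a ColE1/pUC-type origin and is selected through the β-lactamase (AmpR) gene. An f1 origin is also present. For stable selection in mammalian cells, an SV40 early promoter drives a neomycin phosphotransferase cassette (G418 resistance) terminated by an SV40 poly(A) signal.

The payload sits downstream of the CMV immediate-early enhancer and promoter, followed by a T7 promoter. The same plasmid can therefore drive expression in transfected mammalian cells or serve as a template for in vitro transcription with T7 RNA polymerase. The nuclease coding region spans about 4 kb, and automated annotation labels it by homology to a Streptococcus Cas9, consistent with a Cas9-like protein. It is flanked by an N-terminal SV40 NLS and a C-terminal bipartite NLS to direct nuclear import. A P2A peptide then links it to EGFP, so ribosomal skipping yields the nuclease and a separate green fluorescent reporter from one transcript, marking the expressing cells. A bGH poly(A) signal terminates the transcript. The short HIV-1 LTR, ble, lacI and lac promoter matches in the feature table appear to be small fragments or backbone remnants rather than functional modules. No guide RNA cassette is annotated, so a guide would presumably have to be supplied separately. The record supports use in testing the activity of this reconstructed nuclease in human cells or in vitro.
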