Addgene plasmid #185487: pCMV-T7-NLS(SV40)-anCas(FCA)-BPNLS(SV40)-P2A-EGFP (LTH1380)
Purpose: CMV and T7 promoter expression plasmid for human codon usage anCas(FCA) with an N-terminal NLS, C-terminal bi-partite NLS, and P2A-eGFP
Depositing lab: Benjamin Kleinstiver & Raul Perez-Jimenez. Depositing organization: Massachusetts General Hospital. Publication: Evolution of CRISPR-associated endonucleases as inferred from resurrected proteins. Alonso-Lerma B, Jabalera Y, Samperio S, Morin M, Fernandez A, Hille LT, Silverstein RA, Quesada-Ganuza A, Reifs A, Fernandez-Penalver S, Benitez Y, Soletto L, Gavira JA, Diaz A, Vranken W, Sanchez-Mejias A, Guell M, Mojica FJM, Kleinstiver BP, Moreno-Pelayo MA, Montoliu L, Perez-Jimenez R. Nat Microbiol. 2023 Jan;8(1):77-90. doi: 10.1038/s41564-022-01265-y. Epub 2023 Jan 2. PubMed 36593295.
Backbone
  Vector backbone: pcDNA3.1(+)
  Vector type: Mammalian Expression ; in vitro transcription; T7 promoter
  Selectable markers: Neomycin (select with G418)
Growth in bacteria
  Bacterial resistance: Ampicillin, 100 μg/mL
  Growth temperature: 37°C
  Growth strain: DH5alpha
  Copy number: High Copy
Gene/Insert
  Gene/Insert name: human codon usage NLS-anCas(FCA)-BPNLS-P2A-eGFP (alt name: LTH1380)
  Species: Synthetic
  Promoter: CMV and T7
  Tag / fusion protein: NLS (N terminal on insert); BPNLS-P2A-eGFP (C terminal on insert)
  Cloning method: Gibson Cloning
  Sequencing primers: 5′ oBK6928 - CCAAGTCTCCACCCCATTGACG; 3′ oBK48 - GCAGAATTCCACCACACTGG
Terms and licenses: Academic/Nonprofit Terms; Industry Terms: Not Available to Industry
Depositor comments: Please visit https://www.biorxiv.org/content/10.1101/2022.03.30.485982v2 for bioRxiv preprint.
How to cite: pCMV-T7-NLS(SV40)-anCas(FCA)-BPNLS(SV40)-P2A-EGFP (LTH1380) was a gift from Benjamin Kleinstiver & Raul Perez-Jimenez (Addgene plasmid # 185487 ; http://n2t.net/addgene:185487 ; RRID:Addgene_185487)
